>Addgene plasmid #36342 | pSMP-Suv39H1_1 | depositor partial sequence | sequence record 45499 | hairpin
TGCTGTTGACAGTGAGCGCGGAGCTCACCTTTGATTACAATAGTGAAGCCACAGATGTATTGTAATCAAA
GGTGAGCTCCTTGCCTACTGCCTCGGA
