>Addgene plasmid #36342 | pSMP-Suv39H1_1 | addgene partial sequence | sequence record 46564 | pSMP-F (5' TACATCGTGACCTGGGAAG 3')
CCCGTTGAACCTCCTCGTTCGACCCCGCCTCGATCCTCCCGTTTATCCAGCCCTCACTCCTTCTCTAGGC
GCCGGAATTAGATCTCTCGACTAGGGATAACAGGGTAATTGTTTGAATGAGGCTTCAGTACTTTACAGAA
TCGTTGCCTGCACATCTTGGAAACACTTGCTGGGATTACTTCTTCAGGTTAACCCAACAGAAGGCTCGAG
AAGGTATATTGCTGTTGACAGTGAGCGCGGAGCTCACCTTTGATTACAATAGTGAAGCCACAGATGTATT
GTAATCAAAGGTGAGCTCCTTGCCTACTGCCTCGGAATTCAAGGGGCTACTTTAGGAGCAATTATCTTGT
TTACTAAAACTGAATACCTTGCTATCTCTTTGATACATTTTTACAAAGCTGAATTAAAATGGTATAAATT
AAATCACTTTTTTCAATTGGAAGACTAATGCGTTTAAACACGCGGCGACGCGTTCTACCGGGTAGGGGAG
GCGCTTTTCCCAAGGCAGTCTGGAGCATGCGCTTTAGCAGCCCCGCTGGGCACTTGGCGCTACACAAGTG
GCCTCTGGCCTCGCACACATTCCACATCCACCGGTAGGCGCCAACCGGCTCCGTTCTTTGGTGGCCCCTT
CGCGCCACCTTCTACTCCTCCCCCTAGTCAGGAAGTTCCCCCCCGCCCCGCAGCTCGCGTCGTGCAGGAC
GTGACAAATGGAAGTAGCACGTCTCACTAGTCTCGTGCAGATGGACAGCACCGCTGA
