[The description below was written by a language model from this plasmid's Addgene catalogue record.]
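Description:
pSMP-Suv39H1_1 is a retroviral RNAi plasmid built on the pSMP backbone (about 6.7 kb without insert), a vector classed in the record as mammalian expression, retroviral and RNAi. It carries a short hairpin RNA directed against human SUV39H1 (also known as KMT1A), which encodes a histone H3 lysine 9 methyltransferase. The hairpin cassette was inserted by restriction cloning between XhoI and EcoRI sites, both of which remain intact, so the insert can be excised or exchanged. The "_1" in the name suggests it is one of several hairpins against the same gene, though the record does not describe the others. In bacteria the plasmid is maintained as a high-copy, ampicillin-resistant construct, and it is propagated in a recombination-deficient strain, as is common for plasmids carrying retroviral repeat sequences. In mammalian cells, puromycin is the selectable marker, allowing enrichment of stably transduced populations.

No feature table is provided, so the promoter driving the hairpin, the hairpin scaffold, the LTR and packaging elements, and the arrangement of the puromycin cassette are not stated and cannot be detailed here. As a retroviral vector, it would be expected to be packaged into viral particles in a producer cell line and delivered by infection, leading to integration and sustained knockdown of SUV39H1. The associated publication concerns chromatin-modifying enzymes as modulators of reprogramming, which indicates that this construct was used for loss-of-function testing of SUV39H1 in that context. More generally, it is suited to stable depletion of this methyltransferase in human cells.
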