Addgene plasmid #36342: pSMP-Suv39H1_1
Depositing lab: George Daley. Depositing organization: Boston Children's Hospital. Publication: Chromatin-modifying enzymes as modulators of reprogramming. Onder TT, Kara N, Cherry A, Sinha AU, Zhu N, Bernt KM, Cahan P, Marcarci BO, Unternaehrer J, Gupta PB, Lander ES, Armstrong SA, Daley GQ. Nature. 2012 Mar 4;483(7391):598-602. doi: 10.1038/nature10953. PubMed 22388813.
Backbone
  Vector backbone: pSMP
  Backbone manufacturer: Steve Elledge
  Backbone size w/o insert (bp): 6699
  Vector type: Mammalian Expression, Retroviral, RNAi
  Selectable markers: Puromycin
Growth in bacteria
  Bacterial resistance: Ampicillin, 100 μg/mL
  Growth temperature: 30°C
  Growth strain: Stbl3
  Copy number: High Copy
Gene/Insert
  Gene/Insert name: Suv39H1
  gRNA/shRNA sequence: GAGCTCACCTTTGATTACA
  Species: H. sapiens (human)
  Entrez Gene: SUV39H1 (a.k.a. H3-K9-HMTase 1, KMT1A, MG44, SUV39H)
  Cloning method: Restriction Enzyme; 5′ cloning site XhoI (not destroyed); 3′ cloning site EcoRI (not destroyed)
  Sequencing primers: 5′ pSMP-F
Terms and licenses: Academic/Nonprofit Terms; Industry Terms: Not Available to Industry
How to cite: pSMP-Suv39H1_1 was a gift from George Daley (Addgene plasmid # 36342 ; http://n2t.net/addgene:36342 ; RRID:Addgene_36342)
